Addgene plasmid #29261: pEMS1538
Purpose: High copy homologous recombination plasmid for gene targeting at the mouse Hprt locus containing Ple67 (FEV MiniPromoter) driving a lacZ reporter
Depositing lab: Elizabeth Simpson. Depositing organization: University of British Columbia. Publication: Twenty-Seven Tamoxifen-Inducible iCre-Driver Mouse Strains for Eye and Brain; Including Seventeen Carrying a New Inducible-First Constitutive-Ready Allele. Korecki AJ, Hickmott JW, Lam SL, Dreolini L, Mathelier A, Baker O, Kuehne C, Bonaguro RJ, Smith J, Tan CV, Zhou M, Goldowitz D, Deussing JM, Stewart AF, Wasserman WW, Holt RA, Simpson EM. Genetics. 2019 Feb 14. pii: genetics.119.301984. doi: 10.1534/genetics.119.301984. PubMed 30765420.
Backbone
  Vector backbone: pEMS1313
  Backbone size w/o insert (bp): 18843
  Vector type: Pleiades Promoter Project [sic, Pleaides Plieades]
Growth in bacteria
  Bacterial resistance: Ampicillin, 100 μg/mL
  Growth temperature: 37°C
  Growth strain: DH5alpha
  Growth instructions: DH10B
  Copy number: High Copy
Gene/Insert
  Gene/Insert name: Ple67 (alt name: FEV)
  Species: H. sapiens (human)
  Insert size (bp): 2202
  Entrez Gene: FEV (a.k.a. HSRNAFEV, PET-1)
  Tag / fusion protein: Intron-LacZ-NLS (C terminal on backbone)
  Cloning method: Restriction Enzyme; 5′ cloning site AscI (unknown if destroyed); 3′ cloning site AscI (unknown if destroyed)
  Sequencing primers: 5′ Unknown
Terms and licenses: Academic/Nonprofit Terms; Industry Terms
How to cite: pEMS1538 was a gift from Elizabeth Simpson (Addgene plasmid # 29261 ; http://n2t.net/addgene:29261 ; RRID:Addgene_29261)
