[The description below was written by a language model from this plasmid's Addgene catalogue record.]
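Description:
pEMS1538 is a high-copy homologous recombination (gene-targeting) plasmid from the Pleiades Promoter Project, built on the pEMS1313 backbone, which accounts for about 18.8 kb without the insert. It is designed to place a reporter cassette at the mouse Hprt locus by homologous recombination. In bacteria it is propagated as a high-copy plasmid under ampicillin selection. No feature table is provided. As a result, the exact layout of the Hprt homology arms, the bacterial origin of replication, and any mammalian selection scheme are not documented here.

The payload is Ple67, a roughly 2.2 kb human MiniPromoter derived from regulatory sequence of the FEV gene (also known as PET-1). It was inserted by restriction cloning at an AscI site, and the record does not say whether the flanking sites were preserved. The MiniPromoter sits upstream of a backbone-encoded reporter described as Intron-LacZ-NLS. This is a beta-galactosidase coding sequence paired with an intron, an element commonly included to improve transgene expression, and a nuclear localisation signal that concentrates the reporter in the nuclei of expressing cells.

Targeting a defined locus such as Hprt yields a site-specific insertion, which avoids the position and copy-number variability of random transgenesis. This lets the activity of a compact human promoter be assessed reproducibly in mice. The construct is therefore suited to testing whether Ple67 drives lacZ expression in a FEV-like pattern. The associated work places it within a wider effort to characterise MiniPromoters for restricted expression in brain and eye.
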