>Addgene plasmid #29261 | pEMS1538 | addgene partial sequence | sequence record 38865 | LacZ-R 5'-GACAGTATCGGCCTCAGGAA-3'
AACCAGGCAAAGCGCCATTCGCCATTCAGGCTGCGCAACTGTTGGGAAGGGCGATCGGTGCGGGCCTCTT
CGCTATTACGCCAGCTGGCGAAAGGGGGATGTGCTGCAAGGCGATTAAGTTGGGTAACGCCAGGGTTTTC
CCAGTCACGACGTTGTAAAACGACGGGATCCGCCATGGTGGCGGAAGTTCCTATACCTTTTGAAGAATAG
GAACTTCGGAATAGGAACTTCCTGTGGAGAGAAAGGCAAAGTGGATGTCAGTAAGACCAATAGGTGCCTA
TCAGAAACGCAAGAGTCTTCTCTGTCTCGACAAGCCCAGTTTCTATTGGTCTCCTTAAACCTGTCTTGTA
ACCTTGATACTTACGGCGCGCCGAGGCAGGCTTTGCGCTCGGTGGCACCGATCCCCGCCCGAAGCGACCG
CGGGTGACAAGGAGGAGAAGACGGCGCCGGGTCCGGCAGGGCCTGGCGGGAGGGGGCAGCCCGGGCGTGG
CGGGGGTTGCGGGGGGGTCCTGGAGAAACGCTTCCAGCTAAGGGGCCGCTTGGAACCCTCCGGCCCCCGC
GCGGCCCGGGGCCGCAATTTCCGTTTTAATTAAAGCGCTGCCGCCTCGGCCCCCAGGACCCCGCCCCCGC
CCCTCTTATCGTCCCATCGCAATAAAGTCTCCAACGCGCCGCGCCACAGCCAAGCGCACCCGGCAGCCCC
CCGCGCCCCGCAGCCGGGGAGACGCGCGGGGGATGGGTCCGGGCCATGTGCCCTGATGGGAGCCTAGAGC
GCGTGTCTTTTCCGCCTCCCTGACTCTCTGCAAACAGTGATGGGGCTGGTGTACCCGGCCCCACCTCGGA
CCCCAGCAGCCACAGCCCCCTCCCT
