>Addgene plasmid #29261 | pEMS1538 | addgene partial sequence | sequence record 39109 | pEMS1307-fwd 5'-ccgcacgtctaagaaaccat-3'
AAAATAGGCGTATCACGAGGCCCTTTCGTCTTCAAGAATTAATTCCGATCATATTCAATAACCCTTAATG
AATTCGAGCTCCTAGGCCGGCCACGCGTGGCGCGCCGGAGAAGATCAAGACTCAGGTGGGTGGAGATGAC
TGCCCCCCATGCACACATTTCCTGGTGCTCCACCCCCTCAGCAAATGACTTCTGGGTAAGACTGAGGGAT
AAAGCCTATACTGTTGATCCTTGCCCAGCTCACAGCTGGGATATTTGGGTAGACCTCACTAGGACCCTCT
CCTTTACACCTTAGCCTCCCACTGAGAGCATTAAGTGGGCGAATTTTGATGCCTCCCAGCTTTCCCAGCT
CTTACCTCCTGCCCCTGGCTATTTTCTGTTCTTACCTCCTGCTCCTTGTTTTCTGTCCATAGTGGGTGGG
GGAAGCAGAAAGAGGAATGAGAAGGAGAGGGATTGGGATCTTGACCCCAACTTCAAGGCCCTCACCTTCT
GTGGAGCCCTGAGTTTGGTCCACAGGGAACATTCCAACCTCTAGTCATTGCTCCCACCAGATTCCAGGTC
CACATCCTGAAGGCTTCATCCCTGTCCCACTAGGATCCTCCCAGGCCCTGGGATCCCTCTTTTTCCCTCC
ACACTCTGCCTCCCACTCTTCTCCCTGGCTCCTTTGCACCCTCCACGAGCAAAGATGAACACTCCAGAAG
TTGCAGCAAATGAGGGTGAACATGGGCCCTGTAGAACCCCAGAAGTAGGAGTTTCCAGCCATCCTCAATC
AGGCATCCCAGGACCAGGCACTTAGCAG
